Addgene plasmid #90739: LSM4 B6.4 gRNA
Purpose: 3rd generation lentiviral gRNA plasmid targeting human LSM4
Depositing lab: Iain Cheeseman. Depositing organization: Whitehead Institute for Biomedical Research. Publication: Large-Scale Analysis of CRISPR/Cas9 Cell-Cycle Knockouts Reveals the Diversity of p53-Dependent Responses to Cell-Cycle Defects. McKinley KL, Cheeseman IM. Dev Cell. 2017 Feb 27;40(4):405-420.e2. doi: 10.1016/j.devcel.2017.01.012. Epub 2017 Feb 16. PubMed 28216383.
Backbone
  Vector backbone: pLenti-sgRNA
  Backbone manufacturer: Eric Lander & David Sabatini labs (Addgene plasmid #71409)
  Backbone size w/o insert (bp): 9151
  Vector type: Lentiviral, CRISPR
  Selectable markers: Puromycin
Growth in bacteria
  Bacterial resistance: Ampicillin, 100 μg/mL
  Growth temperature: 37°C
  Growth strain: NEB Stable
  Copy number: Unknown
Gene/Insert
  Gene/Insert name: LSM4 (Guide Designation B6.4) (alt name: pKMKO series)
  gRNA/shRNA sequence: CACCGGAGACGTACAATGGACACC
  Species: H. sapiens (human)
  Promoter: U6
  Cloning method: Restriction Enzyme; 5′ cloning site BsmBI (destroyed during cloning); 3′ cloning site BsmBI (destroyed during cloning)
  Sequencing primers: 5′ hU6-F (5'-GAGGGCCTATTTCCCATGATT-3'); 3′ EF1a-R (5'-CACGGCGACTACTGCACTTA-3')
Terms and licenses: Academic/Nonprofit Terms; Industry Terms: Not Available to Industry
Depositor comments: Please note that gRNA target sequence listed is not strictly the 20nt spacer sequence, but also contains the 5' BsmBI overhang. For more information about knockout human cell lines generated using this plasmid, please see http://cellcycleknockouts.wi.mit.edu/ .
How to cite: LSM4 B6.4 gRNA was a gift from Iain Cheeseman (Addgene plasmid # 90739 ; http://n2t.net/addgene:90739 ; RRID:Addgene_90739)
