[The description below was written by a language model from this plasmid's Addgene catalogue record and pLannotate feature annotations shown in this document.]
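Description:
LSM4 B6.4 gRNA is a third-generation lentiviral CRISPR guide plasmid built on the pLenti-sgRNA backbone and designed to target the human LSM4 gene. It is propagated in E. coli using a high-copy ColE1/pUC-type origin and ampicillin resistance (AmpR, β-lactamase). An f1 origin, an SV40 origin and remnants of lac/lacZα cloning-vector sequence are also annotated. The catalogue lists the empty backbone as 9,151 bp, whereas the sequenced plasmid record is 7,301 nt. The record does not explain the difference, though it would be consistent with loss of a stuffer between the BsmBI sites when the guide was inserted.

The lentiviral cassette has the usual self-inactivating architecture. An RSV promoter drives a truncated HIV-1 5' LTR, making genomic RNA production Tat-independent. This is followed by the Ψ packaging signal with a gag fragment, the Rev response element for nuclear export, a cPPT/CTS, WPRE to enhance transcript expression, and a ΔU3 3' LTR followed by an SV40 poly(A) signal. Within this unit, a human U6 (RNA polymerase III) promoter expresses the LSM4 spacer fused to the S. pyogenes guide scaffold (annotated as a tracrRNA fragment). The spacer was cloned as an oligo duplex into BsmBI sites that were destroyed in the process, and the depositor notes that the listed guide sequence includes the 5' BsmBI overhang rather than only the 20-nt spacer. A separate EF-1α core promoter drives puromycin N-acetyltransferase for selection of transduced mammalian cells.

No Cas9 is encoded, so the nuclease must be provided separately in the target cells. The plasmid belongs to a guide series used in a large-scale analysis of CRISPR/Cas9 cell-cycle gene knockouts in human cell lines.
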