Features (pLannotate 1.2.2; 28 found; start..end, strand, type, name):
      1..26      +  rep_origin     RSF ori (fragment): Plasmids containing the RSF 1030 origin of replication can be propagated in E. coli cells that contain additional plasmids with compatible origins.
     28..120     +  CDS            lacI (fragment): lac repressor; lacI; The lac repressor binds to the lac operator to inhibit transcription in E. coli. This inhibition can be relieved by adding lactose or isopropyl-β-D-thiogalactopyranoside (IPTG).
    133..154     +  protein_bind   CAP binding site: CAP binding activates transcription in the presence of cAMP. E. coli catabolite activator protein
    169..199     +  promoter       lac promoter: promoter for the E. coli lac operon
    207..223     +  protein_bind   lac operator: The lac repressor binds to the lac operator to inhibit transcription in E. coli. This inhibition can be relieved by adding lactose or isopropyl-β-D-thiogalactopyranoside (IPTG). lac repressor encoded by lacI
    268..286     +  promoter       T3 promoter: promoter for bacteriophage T3 RNA polymerase
    314..540     +  promoter       RSV promoter: Rous sarcoma virus enhancer/promoter
    541..721     +  LTR            5' LTR (truncated): truncated 5' long terminal repeat (LTR) from HIV-1
    768..893     +  misc_feature   HIV-1 Ψ: packaging signal of human immunodeficiency virus type 1
    877..1240    +  CDS            HIV-1 gag (fragment): gag protein from human immunodeficiency virus 1; gag
   1386..1619    +  misc_feature   RRE: The Rev response element (RRE) of HIV-1 allows for Rev-dependent mRNA export from the nucleus to the cytoplasm.
   1996..2022    +  CDS            Rev (fragment): human immunodeficiency virus 1 (HIV-1) Rev protein; rev; enhances nuclear export of unspliced and incompletely spliced viral mRNAs
   2026..2266    +  promoter       U6 promoter: RNA polymerase III promoter for human U6 snRNA
   2313..2380    +  misc_RNA       tracrRNA (fragment): trans-activating CRISPR RNA for the Streptococcus pyogenes CRISPR/Cas9 system
   2429..2546    +  misc_feature   cPPT/CTS: central polypurine tract and central termination sequence of HIV-1
   2615..2826    +  promoter       EF-1α core promoter: core promoter for human elongation factor EF-1α
   2852..3451    +  CDS            PuroR (fragment): puromycin N-acetyltransferase; pac from Streptomyces; confers resistance to puromycin
   3467..4055    +  misc_feature   WPRE: woodchuck hepatitis virus posttranscriptional regulatory element
   4106..4125    +  misc_feature   cPPT/CTS (fragment): central polypurine tract and central termination sequence of HIV-1
   4127..4360    +  LTR            3' LTR (ΔU3): self-inactivating 3' long terminal repeat (LTR) from HIV-1
   4438..4559    +  polyA_signal   SV40 poly(A) signal: SV40 polyadenylation signal
   4599..4734    +  rep_origin     SV40 ori: SV40 origin of replication
   4755..4773    -  promoter       T7 promoter: promoter for bacteriophage T7 RNA polymerase
   4781..4936    +  CDS            lacZα (fragment): LacZα fragment of β-galactosidase; lacZ fragment
   4941..5369    +  rep_origin     f1 ori (sequence partly withheld): f1 bacteriophage origin of replication; arrow indicates direction of (+) strand synthesis
   5422..5526    +  promoter       AmpR promoter: bla
   5527..6387    +  CDS            AmpR: β-lactamase; bla; confers resistance to ampicillin, carbenicillin, and related antibiotics
   6558..7146    +  rep_origin     ori: high-copy-number ColE1/pMB1/pBR322/pUC origin of replication
>Addgene plasmid #90739 | LSM4 B6.4 gRNA | addgene full sequence | sequence record 183565 | Addgene NGS Result
CGAGTCAGTGAGCGAGGAAGCGGAAGAGCGCCCAATACGCAAACCGCCTCTCCCCGCGCGTTGGCCGATT
CATTAATGCAGCTGGCACGACAGGTTTCCCGACTGGAAAGCGGGCAGTGAGCGCAACGCAATTAATGTGA
GTTAGCTCACTCATTAGGCACCCCAGGCTTTACACTTTATGCTTCCGGCTCGTATGTTGTGTGGAATTGT
GAGCGGATAACAATTTCACACAGGAAACAGCTATGACCATGATTACGCCAAGCGCGCAATTAACCCTCAC
TAAAGGGAACAAAAGCTGGAGCTGCAAGCTTAATGTAGTCTTATGCAATACTCTTGTAGTCTTGCAACAT
GGTAACGATGAGTTAGCAACATGCCTTACAAGGAGAGAAAAAGCACCGTGCATGCCGATTGGTGGAAGTA
AGGTGGTACGATCGTGCCTTATTAGGAAGGCAACAGACGGGTCTGACATGGATTGGACGAACCACTGAAT
TGCCGCATTGCAGAGATATTGTATTTAAGTGCCTAGCTCGATACATAAACGGGTCTCTCTGGTTAGACCA
GATCTGAGCCTGGGAGCTCTCTGGCTAACTAGGGAACCCACTGCTTAAGCCTCAATAAAGCTTGCCTTGA
GTGCTTCAAGTAGTGTGTGCCCGTCTGTTGTGTGACTCTGGTAACTAGAGATCCCTCAGACCCTTTTAGT
CAGTGTGGAAAATCTCTAGCAGTGGCGCCCGAACAGGGACTTGAAAGCGAAAGGGAAACCAGAGGAGCTC
TCTCGACGCAGGACTCGGCTTGCTGAAGCGCGCACGGCAAGAGGCGAGGGGCGGCGACTGGTGAGTACGC
CAAAAATTTTGACTAGCGGAGGCTAGAAGGAGAGAGATGGGTGCGAGAGCGTCAGTATTAAGCGGGGGAG
AATTAGATCGCGATGGGAAAAAATTCGGTTAAGGCCAGGGGGAAAGAAAAAATATAAATTAAAACATATA
GTATGGGCAAGCAGGGAGCTAGAACGATTCGCAGTTAATCCTGGCCTGTTAGAAACATCAGAAGGCTGTA
GACAAATACTGGGACAGCTACAACCATCCCTTCAGACAGGATCAGAAGAACTTAGATCATTATATAATAC
AGTAGCAACCCTCTATTGTGTGCATCAAAGGATAGAGATAAAAGACACCAAGGAAGCTTTAGACAAGATA
GAGGAAGAGCAAAACAAAAGTAAGACCACCGCACAGCAAGCGGCCGCTGATCTTCAGACCTGGAGGAGGA
GATATGAGGGACAATTGGAGAAGTGAATTATATAAATATAAAGTAGTAAAAATTGAACCATTAGGAGTAG
CACCCACCAAGGCAAAGAGAAGAGTGGTGCAGAGAGAAAAAAGAGCAGTGGGAATAGGAGCTTTGTTCCT
TGGGTTCTTGGGAGCAGCAGGAAGCACTATGGGCGCAGCGTCAATGACGCTGACGGTACAGGCCAGACAA
TTATTGTCTGGTATAGTGCAGCAGCAGAACAATTTGCTGAGGGCTATTGAGGCGCAACAGCATCTGTTGC
AACTCACAGTCTGGGGCATCAAGCAGCTCCAGGCAAGAATCCTGGCTGTGGAAAGATACCTAAAGGATCA
ACAGCTCCTGGGGATTTGGGGTTGCTCTGGAAAACTCATTTGCACCACTGCTGTGCCTTGGAATGCTAGT
TGGAGTAATAAATCTCTGGAACAGATTTGGAATCACACGACCTGGATGGAGTGGGACAGAGAAATTAACA
ATTACACAAGCTTAATACACTCCTTAATTGAAGAATCGCAAAACCAGCAAGAAAAGAATGAACAAGAATT
ATTGGAATTAGATAAATGGGCAAGTTTGTGGAATTGGTTTAACATAACAAATTGGCTGTGGTATATAAAA
TTATTCATAATGATAGTAGGAGGCTTGGTAGGTTTAAGAATAGTTTTTGCTGTACTTTCTATAGTGAATA
GAGTTAGGCAGGGATATTCACCATTATCGTTTCAGACCCACCTCCCAACCCCGAGGGGACCCAGAGAGGG
CCTATTTCCCATGATTCCTTCATATTTGCATATACGATACAAGGCTGTTAGAGAGATAATTAGAATTAAT
TTGACTGTAAACACAAAGATATTAGTACAAAATACGTGACGTAGAAAGTAATAATTTCTTGGGTAGTTTG
CAGTTTTAAAATTATGTTTTAAAATGGACTATCATATGCTTACCGTAACTTGAAAGTATTTCGATTTCTT
GGCTTTATATATCTTGTGGAAAGGACGAAACACCGGAGACGTACAATGGACACCGTTTAAGAGCTATGCT
GGAAACAGCATAGCAAGTTTAAATAAGGCTAGTCCGTTATCAACTTGAAAAAGTGGCACCGAGTCGGTGC
TTTTTTTGAATTCTAGATCTTGAGACAAATGGCAGTATTCATCCACAATTTTAAAAGAAAAGGGGGGATT
GGGGGGTACAGTGCAGGGGAAAGAATAGTAGACATAATAGCAACAGACATACAAACTAAAGAATTACAAA
AACAAATTACAAAAATTCAAAATTTTCGGGTTTATTACAGGGACAGCAGAGATCCACTTTGGCGCCGGCT
CGAGTGGCTCCGGTGCCCGTCAGTGGGCAGAGCGCACATCGCCCACAGTCCCCGAGAAGTTGGGGGGAGG
GGTCGGCAATTGAACCGGTGCCTAGAGAAGGTGGCGCGGGGTAAACTGGGAAAGTGATGTCGTGTACTGG
CTCCGCCTTTTTCCCGAGGGTGGGGGAGAACCGTATATAAGTGCAGTAGTCGCCGTGAACGTTCTTTTTC
GCAACGGGTTTGCCGCCAGAACACAGGTGTCGTGACGCGGGATCCGCCACCATGACCGAGTACAAGCCCA
CGGTGCGCCTCGCCACCCGCGACGACGTCCCCAGGGCCGTACGCACCCTCGCCGCCGCGTTCGCCGACTA
CCCCGCCACGCGCCACACCGTCGATCCGGACCGCCACATCGAGCGGGTCACCGAGCTGCAAGAACTCTTC
CTCACGCGCGTCGGGCTCGACATCGGCAAGGTGTGGGTCGCGGACGACGGCGCCGCGGTGGCGGTCTGGA
CCACGCCGGAGAGCGTCGAAGCGGGGGCGGTGTTCGCCGAGATCGGCCCGCGCATGGCCGAGTTGAGCGG
TTCCCGGCTGGCCGCGCAGCAACAGATGGAAGGCCTCCTGGCGCCGCACCGGCCCAAGGAGCCCGCGTGG
TTCCTGGCCACCGTCGGAGTCTCGCCCGACCACCAGGGCAAGGGTCTGGGCAGCGCCGTCGTGCTCCCCG
GAGTGGAGGCGGCCGAGCGCGCCGGGGTGCCCGCCTTCCTGGAGACCTCCGCGCCCCGCAACCTCCCCTT
CTACGAGCGGCTCGGCTTCACCGTCACCGCCGACGTCGAGGTGCCCGAAGGACCGCGCACCTGGTGCATG
ACCCGCAAGCCCGGTGCCTGAACGCGTTAAGTCGACAATCAACCTCTGGATTACAAAATTTGTGAAAGAT
TGACTGGTATTCTTAACTATGTTGCTCCTTTTACGCTATGTGGATACGCTGCTTTAATGCCTTTGTATCA
TGCTATTGCTTCCCGTATGGCTTTCATTTTCTCCTCCTTGTATAAATCCTGGTTGCTGTCTCTTTATGAG
GAGTTGTGGCCCGTTGTCAGGCAACGTGGCGTGGTGTGCACTGTGTTTGCTGACGCAACCCCCACTGGTT
GGGGCATTGCCACCACCTGTCAGCTCCTTTCCGGGACTTTCGCTTTCCCCCTCCCTATTGCCACGGCGGA
ACTCATCGCCGCCTGCCTTGCCCGCTGCTGGACAGGGGCTCGGCTGTTGGGCACTGACAATTCCGTGGTG
TTGTCGGGGAAATCATCGTCCTTTCCTTGGCTGCTCGCCTGTGTTGCCACCTGGATTCTGCGCGGGACGT
CCTTCTGCTACGTCCCTTCGGCCCTCAATCCAGCGGACCTTCCTTCCCGCGGCCTGCTGCCGGCTCTGCG
GCCTCTTCCGCGTCTTCGCCTTCGCCCTCAGACGAGTCGGATCTCCCTTTGGGCCGCCTCCCCGCGTCGA
CTTTAAGACCAATGACTTACAAGGCAGCTGTAGATCTTAGCCACTTTTTAAAAGAAAAGGGGGGACTGGA
AGGGCTAATTCACTCCCAACGAAGACAAGATCTGCTTTTTGCTTGTACTGGGTCTCTCTGGTTAGACCAG
ATCTGAGCCTGGGAGCTCTCTGGCTAACTAGGGAACCCACTGCTTAAGCCTCAATAAAGCTTGCCTTGAG
TGCTTCAAGTAGTGTGTGCCCGTCTGTTGTGTGACTCTGGTAACTAGAGATCCCTCAGACCCTTTTAGTC
AGTGTGGAAAATCTCTAGCAGTACGTATAGTAGTTCATGTCATCTTATTATTCAGTATTTATAACTTGCA
AAGAAATGAATATCAGAGAGTGAGAGGAACTTGTTTATTGCAGCTTATAATGGTTACAAATAAAGCAATA
GCATCACAAATTTCACAAATAAAGCATTTTTTTCACTGCATTCTAGTTGTGGTTTGTCCAAACTCATCAA
TGTATCTTATCATGTCTGGCTCTAGCTATCCCGCCCCTAACTCCGCCCATCCCGCCCCTAACTCCGCCCA
GTTCCGCCCATTCTCCGCCCCATGGCTGACTAATTTTTTTTATTTATGCAGAGGCCGAGGCCGCCTCGGC
CTCTGAGCTATTCCAGAAGTAGTGAGGAGGCTTTTTTGGAGGCCTAGGGACGTACCCAATTCGCCCTATA
GTGAGTCGTATTACGCGCGCTCACTGGCCGTCGTTTTACAACGTCGTGACTGGGAAAACCCTGGCGTTAC
CCAACTTAATCGCCTTGCAGCACATCCCCCTTTCGCCAGCTGGCGTAATAGCGAAGAGGCCCGCACCGAT
CGCCCTTCCCAACAGTTGCGCAGCCTGAATGGCGAATGGG
[124 nt withheld, positions 4941-5064]
C
[91 nt withheld, positions 5066-5156]
A
[49 nt withheld, positions 5158-5206]
CCTTTGACGTTGGAGTCCACGTTCTTT
[37 nt withheld, positions 5234-5270]
ACCCTATCTCGGTCTATTCTTTTGATTTATAAGGGATTTTGCCGATTTCGGCCTATTGGTTAAAAAATGA
GCTGATTTAACAAAAATTTAACGCGAATTTTAACAAAATATTAACGCTTACAATTTAGGTGGCACTTTTC
GGGGAAATGTGCGCGGAACCCCTATTTGTTTATTTTTCTAAATACATTCAAATATGTATCCGCTCATGAG
ACAATAACCCTGATAAATGCTTCAATAATATTGAAAAAGGAAGAGTATGAGTATTCAACATTTCCGTGTC
GCCCTTATTCCCTTTTTTGCGGCATTTTGCCTTCCTGTTTTTGCTCACCCAGAAACGCTGGTGAAAGTAA
AAGATGCTGAAGATCAGTTGGGTGCACGAGTGGGTTACATCGAACTGGATCTCAACAGCGGTAAGATCCT
TGAGAGTTTTCGCCCCGAAGAACGTTTTCCAATGATGAGCACTTTTAAAGTTCTGCTATGTGGCGCGGTA
TTATCCCGTATTGACGCCGGGCAAGAGCAACTCGGTCGCCGCATACACTATTCTCAGAATGACTTGGTTG
AGTACTCACCAGTCACAGAAAAGCATCTTACGGATGGCATGACAGTAAGAGAATTATGCAGTGCTGCCAT
AACCATGAGTGATAACACTGCGGCCAACTTACTTCTGACAACGATCGGAGGACCGAAGGAGCTAACCGCT
TTTTTGCACAACATGGGGGATCATGTAACTCGCCTTGATCGTTGGGAACCGGAGCTGAATGAAGCCATAC
CAAACGACGAGCGTGACACCACGATGCCTGTAGCAATGGCAACAACGTTGCGCAAACTATTAACTGGCGA
ACTACTTACTCTAGCTTCCCGGCAACAATTAATAGACTGGATGGAGGCGGATAAAGTTGCAGGACCACTT
CTGCGCTCGGCCCTTCCGGCTGGCTGGTTTATTGCTGATAAATCTGGAGCCGGTGAGCGTGGGTCTCGCG
GTATCATTGCAGCACTGGGGCCAGATGGTAAGCCCTCCCGTATCGTAGTTATCTACACGACGGGGAGTCA
GGCAACTATGGATGAACGAAATAGACAGATCGCTGAGATAGGTGCCTCACTGATTAAGCATTGGTAACTG
TCAGACCAAGTTTACTCATATATACTTTAGATTGATTTAAAACTTCATTTTTAATTTAAAAGGATCTAGG
TGAAGATCCTTTTTGATAATCTCATGACCAAAATCCCTTAACGTGAGTTTTCGTTCCACTGAGCGTCAGA
CCCCGTAGAAAAGATCAAAGGATCTTCTTGAGATCCTTTTTTTCTGCGCGTAATCTGCTGCTTGCAAACA
AAAAAACCACCGCTACCAGCGGTGGTTTGTTTGCCGGATCAAGAGCTACCAACTCTTTTTCCGAAGGTAA
CTGGCTTCAGCAGAGCGCAGATACCAAATACTGTTCTTCTAGTGTAGCCGTAGTTAGGCCACCACTTCAA
GAACTCTGTAGCACCGCCTACATACCTCGCTCTGCTAATCCTGTTACCAGTGGCTGCTGCCAGTGGCGAT
AAGTCGTGTCTTACCGGGTTGGACTCAAGACGATAGTTACCGGATAAGGCGCAGCGGTCGGGCTGAACGG
GGGGTTCGTGCACACAGCCCAGCTTGGAGCGAACGACCTACACCGAACTGAGATACCTACAGCGTGAGCT
ATGAGAAAGCGCCACGCTTCCCGAAGGGAGAAAGGCGGACAGGTATCCGGTAAGCGGCAGGGTCGGAACA
GGAGAGCGCACGAGGGAGCTTCCAGGGGGAAACGCCTGGTATCTTTATAGTCCTGTCGGGTTTCGCCACC
TCTGACTTGAGCGTCGATTTTTGTGATGCTCGTCAGGGGGGCGGAGCCTATGGAAAAACGCCAGCAACGC
GGCCTTTTTACGGTTCCTGGCCTTTTGCTGGCCTTTTGCTCACATGTTCTTTCCTGCGTTATCCCCTGAT
TCTGTGGATAACCGTATTACCGCCTTTGAGTGAGCTGATACCGCTCGCCGCAGCCGAACGACCGAGCGCA
G
